>Addgene plasmid #143302 | TFORF1617 | addgene full sequence | sequence record 400294 | Addgene NGS Result
TTAATGTAGTCTTATGCAATACTCTTGTAGTCTTGCAACATGGTAACGATGAGTTAGCAACATGCCTTAC
AAGGAGAGAAAAAGCACCGTGCATGCCGATTGGTGGAAGTAAGGTGGTACGATCGTGCCTTATTAGGAAG
GCAACAGACGGGTCTGACATGGATTGGACGAACCACTGAATTGCCGCATTGCAGAGATATTGTATTTAAG
TGCCTAGCTCGATACATAAACGGGTCTCTCTGGTTAGACCAGATCTGAGCCTGGGAGCTCTCTGGCTAAC
TAGGGAACCCACTGCTTAAGCCTCAATAAAGCTTGCCTTGAGTGCTTCAAGTAGTGTGTGCCCGTCTGTT
GTGTGACTCTGGTAACTAGAGATCCCTCAGACCCTTTTAGTCAGTGTGGAAAATCTCTAGCAGTGGCGCC
CGAACAGGGACTTGAAAGCGAAAGGGAAACCAGAGGAGCTCTCTCGACGCAGGACTCGGCTTGCTGAAGC
GCGCACGGCAAGAGGCGAGGGGCGGCGACTGGTGAGTACGCCAAAAATTTTGACTAGCGGAGGCTAGAAG
GAGAGAGATGGGTGCGAGAGCGTCAGTATTAAGCGGGGGAGAATTAGATCGCGATGGGAAAAAATTCGGT
TAAGGCCAGGGGGAAAGAAAAAATATAAATTAAAACATATAGTATGGGCAAGCAGGGAGCTAGAACGATT
CGCAGTTAATCCTGGCCTGTTAGAAACATCAGAAGGCTGTAGACAAATACTGGGACAGCTACAACCATCC
CTTCAGACAGGATCAGAAGAACTTAGATCATTATATAATACAGTAGCAACCCTCTATTGTGTGCATCAAA
GGATAGAGATAAAAGACACCAAGGAAGCTTTAGACAAGATAGAGGAAGAGCAAAACAAAAGTAAGACCAC
CGCACAGCAAGCGGCCGCTGATCTTCAGACCTGGAGGAGGAGATATGAGGGACAATTGGAGAAGTGAATT
ATATAAATATAAAGTAGTAAAAATTGAACCATTAGGAGTAGCACCCACCAAGGCAAAGAGAAGAGTGGTG
CAGAGAGAAAAAAGAGCAGTGGGAATAGGAGCTTTGTTCCTTGGGTTCTTGGGAGCAGCAGGAAGCACTA
TGGGCGCAGCGTCAATGACGCTGACGGTACAGGCCAGACAATTATTGTCTGGTATAGTGCAGCAGCAGAA
CAATTTGCTGAGGGCTATTGAGGCGCAACAGCATCTGTTGCAACTCACAGTCTGGGGCATCAAGCAGCTC
CAGGCAAGAATCCTGGCTGTGGAAAGATACCTAAAGGATCAACAGCTCCTGGGGATTTGGGGTTGCTCTG
GAAAACTCATTTGCACCACTGCTGTGCCTTGGAATGCTAGTTGGAGTAATAAATCTCTGGAACAGATTTG
GAATCACACGACCTGGATGGAGTGGGACAGAGAAATTAACAATTACACAAGCTTAATACACTCCTTAATT
GAAGAATCGCAAAACCAGCAAGAAAAGAATGAACAAGAATTATTGGAATTAGATAAATGGGCAAGTTTGT
GGAATTGGTTTAACATAACAAATTGGCTGTGGTATATAAAATTATTCATAATGATAGTAGGAGGCTTGGT
AGGTTTAAGAATAGTTTTTGCTGTACTTTCTATAGTGAATAGAGTTAGGCAGGGATATTCACCATTATCG
TTTCAGACCCACCTCCCAACCCCGAGGGGACCCATGCATTGCATCTCAATTAGTCAGCAACCAGGTGTGG
AAAGTCCCCAGGCTCCCCAGCAGGCAGAAGTATGCAAAGCATGCGTCTCAATTAGTCAGCAACCATAGTC
CCGCCCCTAACTCCGCCCATCCCGCCCCTAACTCCGCCCAGTTCCGCCCATTCTCCGCCCCATGGCTGAC
TAATTTTTTTTATTTATGCAGAGGCCGAGGCCGCCTCGGCCTCTGAGCTATTCCAGAAGTAGTGAGGAGG
CTTTTTTGGAGGCCTAGGCTTTTGCAAAAAGCTTTCTAGAGGTACCACCGGAGCTTACCATGACCGAGTA
CAAGCCCACGGTGCGCCTCGCCACCCGCGACGACGTCCCCAGGGCCGTACGCACCCTCGCCGCCGCGTTC
GCCGACTACCCCGCCACGCGCCACACCGTCGATCCGGACCGCCACATCGAGCGGGTCACCGAGCTGCAAG
AACTCTTCCTCACGCGCGTCGGGCTCGACATCGGCAAGGTGTGGGTCGCGGACGACGGCGCCGCCGTGGC
GGTCTGGACCACGCCGGAGAGCGTCGAAGCGGGGGCGGTGTTCGCCGAGATCGGCCCGCGCATGGCCGAG
TTGAGCGGTTCCCGGCTGGCCGCGCAGCAACAGATGGAAGGCCTCCTGGCGCCGCACCGGCCCAAGGAGC
CCGCGTGGTTCCTGGCCACCGTCGGCGTCTCGCCCGACCACCAGGGCAAGGGTCTGGGCAGCGCCGTCGT
GCTCCCCGGAGTGGAGGCGGCCGAGCGCGCCGGGGTGCCCGCCTTCCTGGAGACCTCCGCGCCCCGCAAC
CTCCCCTTCTACGAGCGGCTCGGCTTCACCGTCACCGCCGACGTCGAGGTGCCCGAAGGACCGCGCACCT
GGTGCATGACCCGCAAGCCCGGTGCCAGTTAACGAATTCTAGATCTTGAGACAAATGGCAGTATTCATCC
ACAATTTTAAAAGAAAAGGGGGGATTGGGGGGTACAGTGCAGGGGAAAGAATAGTAGACATAATAGCAAC
AGACATACAAACTAAAGAATTACAAAAACAAATTACAAAAATTCAAAATTTTCGGGTTTATTACAGGGAC
AGCAGAGATCCACTTTGGCGCCGGCTCGAGGCCTGCAGGTGCAAAGATGGATAAAGTTTTAAACAGAGAG
GAATCTTTGCAGCTAATGGACCTTCTAGGTCTTGAAAGGAGTGGGAATTGGCTCCGGTGCCCGTCAGTGG
GCAGAGCGCACATCGCCCACAGTCCCCGAGAAGTTGGGGGGAGGGGTCGGCAATTGAACCGGTGCCTAGA
GAAGGTGGCGCGGGGTAAACTGGGAAAGTGATGTCGTGTACTGGCTCCGCCTTTTTCCCGAGGGTGGGGG
AGAACCGTATATAAGTGCAGTAGTCGCCGTGAACGTTCTTTTTCGCAACGGGTTTGCCGCCAGAACACAG
GTAAGTGCCGTGTGTGGTTCCCGCGGGCCTGGCCTCTTTACGGGTTATGGCCCTTGCGTGCCTTGAATTA
CTTCCACCTGGCTGCAGTACGTGATTCTTGATCCCGAGCTTCGGGTTGGAAGTGGGTGGGAGAGTTCGAG
GCCTTGCGCTTAAGGAGCCCCTTCGCCTCGTGCTTGAGTTGAGGCCTGGCCTGGGCGCTGGGGCCGCCGC
GTGCGAATCTGGTGGCACCTTCGCGCCTGTCTCGCTGCTTTCGATAAGTCTCTAGCCATTTAAAATTTTT
GATGACCTGCTGCGACGCTTTTTTTCTGGCAAGATAGTCTTGTAAATGCGGGCCAAGATCTGCACACTGG
TATTTCGGTTTTTGGGGCCGCGGGCGGCGACGGGGCCCGTGCGTCCCAGCGCACATGTTCGGCGAGGCGG
GGCCTGCGAGCGCGGCCACCGAGAATCGGACGGGGGTAGTCTCAAGCTGGCCGGCCTGCTCTGGTGCCTG
GCCTCGCGCCGCCGTGTATCGCCCCGCCCTGGGCGGCAAGGCTGGCCCGGTCGGCACCAGTTGCGTGAGC
GGAAAGATGGCCGCTTCCCGGCCCTGCTGCAGGGAGCTCAAAATGGAGGACGCGGCGCTCGGGAGAGCGG
GCGGGTGAGTCACCCACACAAAGGAAAAGGGCCTTTCCGTCCTCAGCCGTCGCTTCATGTGACTCCACGG
AGTACCGGGCGCCGTCCAGGCACCTCGATTAGTTCTCGAGCTTTTGGAGTACGTCGTCTTTAGGTTGGGG
GGAGGGGTTTTATGCGATGGAGTTTCCCCACACTGAGTGGGTGGAGACTGAAGTTAGGCCAGCTTGGCAC
TTGATGTAATTCTCCTTGGAATTTGCCCTTTTTGAGTTTGGATCTTGGTTCATTCTCAAGCCTCAGACAG
TGGTTCAAAGTTTTTTTCTTCCATTTCAGGTGTCGTGAGGCTAGCACCGCCACCATGGCCGCGCACAGGC
CGGTGGAATGGGTCCAGGCCGTGGTCAGCCGCTTCGACGAGCAGCTTCCAATAAAAACAGGACAGCAGAA
CACACATACCAAAGTCAGTACTGAGCACAACAAGGAATGTCTAATCAATATTTCCAAATACAAGTTTTCT
TTGGTTATAAGCGGCCTCACTACTATTTTAAAGAATGTTAACAATATGAGAATATTTGGAGAAGCTGCTG
AAAAAAATTTATATCTCTCTCAGTTGATTATATTGGATACACTGGAAAAATGTCTTGCTGGGCAACCAAA
GGACACAATGAGATTAGATGAAACGATGCTGGTCAAACAGTTGCTGCCAGAAATCTGCCATTTTCTTCAC
ACCTGTCGTGAAGGAAACCAGCATGCAGCTGAACTTCGGAATTCTGCCTCTGGGGTTTTATTTTCTCTCA
GCTGCAACAACTTCAATGCAGTCTTTAGTCGCATTTCTACCAGGTTACAGGAATTAACTGTTTGTTCAGA
AGACAATGTTGATGTTCATGATATAGAATTGTTACAGTATATCAATGTGGATTGTGCAAAATTAAAACGA
CTCCTGAAGGAAACAGCATTTAAATTTAAAGCCCTAAAGAAGGTTGCGCAGTTAGCAGTTATAAATAGCC
TGGAAAAGGCATTTTGGAACTGGGTAGAAAATTATCCAGATGAATTTACAAAACTGTACCAGATCCCACA
GACTGATATGGCTGAATGTGCAGAAAAGCTATTTGACTTGGTGGATGGTTTTGCTGAAAGCACCAAACGT
AAAGCAGCAGTTTGGCCACTACAAATCATTCTCCTTATCTTGTGTCCAGAAATAATCCAGGATATATCCA
AAGACGTGGTTGATGAAAACAACATGAATAAGAAGTTATTTCTGGACAGTCTACGAAAAGCTCTTGCTGG
CCATGGAGGAAGTAGGCAGCTGACAGAAAGTGCTGCAATTGCCTGTGTCAAACTGTGTAAAGCAAGTACT
TACATCAATTGGGAAGATAACTCTGTCATTTTCCTACTTGTTCAGTCCATGGTGGTTGATCTTAAGAACC
TGCTTTTTAATCCAAGTAAGCCATTCTCAAGAGGCAGTCAGCCTGCAGATGTGGATCTAATGATTGACTG
CCTTGTTTCTTGCTTTCGTATAAGCCCTCACAACAACCAACACTTTAAGATCTGCCTGGCTCAGAATTCA
CCTTCTACATTTCACTATGTGCTGGTAAATTCACTCCATCGAATCATCACCAATTCCGCATTGGATTGGT
GGCCTAAGATTGATGCTGTGTATTGTCACTCGGTTGAACTTCGAAATATGTTTGGTGAAACACTTCATAA
AGCAGTGCAAGGTTGTGGAGCACACCCAGCAATACGAATGGCACCGAGTCTTACATTTAAAGAAAAAGTA
ACAAGCCTTAAATTTAAAGAAAAACCTACAGACCTGGAGACAAGAAGCTATAAGTATCTTCTCTTGTCCA
TGGTGAAACTAATTCATGCAGATCCAAAGCTCTTGCTTTGTAATCCAAGAAAACAGGGGCCCGAAACCCA
AGGCAGTACAGCAGAATTAATTACAGGGCTCGTCCAACTGGTCCCTCAGTCACACATGCCAGAGATTGCT
CAGGAAGCAATGGAGGCTCTGCTGGTTCTTCATCAGTTAGATAGCATTGATTTGTGGAATCCTGATGCTC
CTGTAGAAACATTTTGGGAGATTAGGTATATGTACTTTTATTTTTTAAATTCAACTTTTAAATTTTATTT
TGTATTTTTGTCTTAGTAATGAACTAGTCCGTAACTTGAAAGTATTTCGATTTCTTGGCTTTATATATCT
TGTGGAAAGGACGATCTTAGGGACTTTCGACTTCAGTTACGCGTTAAGTCGACAATCAACCTCTGGATTA
CAAAATTTGTGAAAGATTGACTGGTATTCTTAACTATGTTGCTCCTTTTACGCTATGTGGATACGCTGCT
TTAATGCCTTTGTATCATGCTATTGCTTCCCGTATGGCTTTCATTTTCTCCTCCTTGTATAAATCCTGGT
TGCTGTCTCTTTATGAGGAGTTGTGGCCCGTTGTCAGGCAACGTGGCGTGGTGTGCACTGTGTTTGCTGA
CGCAACCCCCACTGGTTGGGGCATTGCCACCACCTGTCAGCTCCTTTCCGGGACTTTCGCTTTCCCCCTC
CCTATTGCCACGGCGGAACTCATCGCCGCCTGCCTTGCCCGCTGCTGGACAGGGGCTCGGCTGTTGGGCA
CTGACAATTCCGTGGTGTTGTCGGGGAAATCATCGTCCTTTCCTTGGCTGCTCGCCTGTGTTGCCACCTG
GATTCTGCGCGGGACGTCCTTCTGCTACGTCCCTTCGGCCCTCAATCCAGCGGACCTTCCTTCCCGCGGC
CTGCTGCCGGCTCTGCGGCCTCTTCCGCGTCTTCGCCTTCGCCCTCAGACGAGTCGGATCTCCCTTTGGG
CCGCCTCCCCGCGTCGACTTTAAGACCAATGACTTACAAGGCAGCTGTAGATCTTAGCCACTTTTTAAAA
GAAAAGGGGGGACTGGAAGGGCTAATTCACTCCCAACGAAGACAAGATCTGCTTTTTGCTTGTACTGGGT
CTCTCTGGTTAGACCAGATCTGAGCCTGGGAGCTCTCTGGCTAACTAGGGAACCCACTGCTTAAGCCTCA
ATAAAGCTTGCCTTGAGTGCTTCAAGTAGTGTGTGCCCGTCTGTTGTGTGACTCTGGTAACTAGAGATCC
CTCAGACCCTTTTAGTCAGTGTGGAAAATCTCTAGCAGTACGTATAGTAGTTCATGTCATCTTATTATTC
AGTATTTATAACTTGCAAAGAAATGAATATCAGAGAGTGAGAGGAACTTGTTTATTGCAGCTTATAATGG
TTACAAATAAAGCAATAGCATCACAAATTTCACAAATAAAGCATTTTTTTCACTGCATTCTAGTTGTGGT
TTGTCCAAACTCATCAATGTATCTTATCATGTCTGGCTCTAGCTATCCCGCCCCTAACTCCGCCCATCCC
GCCCCTAACTCCGCCCAGTTCCGCCCATTCTCCGCCCCATGGCTGACTAATTTTTTTTATTTATGCAGAG
GCCGAGGCCGCCTCGGCCTCTGAGCTATTCCAGAAGTAGTGAGGAGGCTTTTTTGGAGGCCTAGGGACGT
ACCCAATTCGCCCTATAGTGAGTCGTATTACGCGCGCTCACTGGCCGTCGTTTTACAACGTCGTGACTGG
GAAAACCCTGGCGTTACCCAACTTAATCGCCTTGCAGCACATCCCCCTTTCGCCAGCTGGCGTAATAGCG
AAGAGGCCCGCACCGATCGCCCTTCCCAACAGTTGCGCAGCCTGAATGGCGAATGGG
[124 nt withheld, positions 7478-7601]
C
[91 nt withheld, positions 7603-7693]
A
[49 nt withheld, positions 7695-7743]
CCTTTGACGTTGGAGTCCACGTTCTTT
[37 nt withheld, positions 7771-7807]
ACCCTATCTCGGTCTATTCTTTTGATTTATAAGGGATTTTGCCGATTTCGGCCTATTGGTTAAAAAATGA
GCTGATTTAACAAAAATTTAACGCGAATTTTAACAAAATATTAACGCTTACAATTTAGGTGGCACTTTTC
GGGGAAATGTGCGCGGAACCCCTATTTGTTTATTTTTCTAAATACATTCAAATATGTATCCGCTCATGAG
ACAATAACCCTGATAAATGCTTCAATAATATTGAAAAAGGAAGAGTATGAGTATTCAACATTTCCGTGTC
GCCCTTATTCCCTTTTTTGCGGCATTTTGCCTTCCTGTTTTTGCTCACCCAGAAACGCTGGTGAAAGTAA
AAGATGCTGAAGATCAGTTGGGTGCACGAGTGGGTTACATCGAACTGGATCTCAACAGCGGTAAGATCCT
TGAGAGTTTTCGCCCCGAAGAACGTTTTCCAATGATGAGCACTTTTAAAGTTCTGCTATGTGGCGCGGTA
TTATCCCGTATTGACGCCGGGCAAGAGCAACTCGGTCGCCGCATACACTATTCTCAGAATGACTTGGTTG
AGTACTCACCAGTCACAGAAAAGCATCTTACGGATGGCATGACAGTAAGAGAATTATGCAGTGCTGCCAT
AACCATGAGTGATAACACTGCGGCCAACTTACTTCTGACAACGATCGGAGGACCGAAGGAGCTAACCGCT
TTTTTGCACAACATGGGGGATCATGTAACTCGCCTTGATCGTTGGGAACCGGAGCTGAATGAAGCCATAC
CAAACGACGAGCGTGACACCACGATGCCTGTAGCAATGGCAACAACGTTGCGCAAACTATTAACTGGCGA
ACTACTTACTCTAGCTTCCCGGCAACAATTAATAGACTGGATGGAGGCGGATAAAGTTGCAGGACCACTT
CTGCGCTCGGCCCTTCCGGCTGGCTGGTTTATTGCTGATAAATCTGGAGCCGGTGAGCGTGGGTCTCGCG
GTATCATTGCAGCACTGGGGCCAGATGGTAAGCCCTCCCGTATCGTAGTTATCTACACGACGGGGAGTCA
GGCAACTATGGATGAACGAAATAGACAGATCGCTGAGATAGGTGCCTCACTGATTAAGCATTGGTAACTG
TCAGACCAAGTTTACTCATATATACTTTAGATTGATTTAAAACTTCATTTTTAATTTAAAAGGATCTAGG
TGAAGATCCTTTTTGATAATCTCATGACCAAAATCCCTTAACGTGAGTTTTCGTTCCACTGAGCGTCAGA
CCCCGTAGAAAAGATCAAAGGATCTTCTTGAGATCCTTTTTTTCTGCGCGTAATCTGCTGCTTGCAAACA
AAAAAACCACCGCTACCAGCGGTGGTTTGTTTGCCGGATCAAGAGCTACCAACTCTTTTTCCGAAGGTAA
CTGGCTTCAGCAGAGCGCAGATACCAAATACTGTTCTTCTAGTGTAGCCGTAGTTAGGCCACCACTTCAA
GAACTCTGTAGCACCGCCTACATACCTCGCTCTGCTAATCCTGTTACCAGTGGCTGCTGCCAGTGGCGAT
AAGTCGTGTCTTACCGGGTTGGACTCAAGACGATAGTTACCGGATAAGGCGCAGCGGTCGGGCTGAACGG
GGGGTTCGTGCACACAGCCCAGCTTGGAGCGAACGACCTACACCGAACTGAGATACCTACAGCGTGAGCT
ATGAGAAAGCGCCACGCTTCCCGAAGGGAGAAAGGCGGACAGGTATCCGGTAAGCGGCAGGGTCGGAACA
GGAGAGCGCACGAGGGAGCTTCCAGGGGGAAACGCCTGGTATCTTTATAGTCCTGTCGGGTTTCGCCACC
TCTGACTTGAGCGTCGATTTTTGTGATGCTCGTCAGGGGGGCGGAGCCTATGGAAAAACGCCAGCAACGC
GGCCTTTTTACGGTTCCTGGCCTTTTGCTGGCCTTTTGCTCACATGTTCTTTCCTGCGTTATCCCCTGAT
TCTGTGGATAACCGTATTACCGCCTTTGAGTGAGCTGATACCGCTCGCCGCAGCCGAACGACCGAGCGCA
GCGAGTCAGTGAGCGAGGAAGCGGAAGAGCGCCCAATACGCAAACCGCCTCTCCCCGCGCGTTGGCCGAT
TCATTAATGCAGCTGGCACGACAGGTTTCCCGACTGGAAAGCGGGCAGTGAGCGCAACGCAATTAATGTG
AGTTAGCTCACTCATTAGGCACCCCAGGCTTTACACTTTATGCTTCCGGCTCGTATGTTGTGTGGAATTG
TGAGCGGATAACAATTTCACACAGGAAACAGCTATGACCATGATTACGCCAAGCGCGCAATTAACCCTCA
CTAAAGGGAACAAAAGCTGGAGCTGCAAGC
Features (pLannotate 1.2.2; 31 found; start..end, strand, type, name):
      5..231     +  promoter       RSV promoter: Rous sarcoma virus enhancer/promoter
    232..412     +  LTR            5' LTR (truncated): truncated 5' long terminal repeat (LTR) from HIV-1
    459..584     +  misc_feature   HIV-1 Ψ: packaging signal of human immunodeficiency virus type 1
    568..931     +  CDS            HIV-1 gag (fragment): gag protein from human immunodeficiency virus 1; gag
   1077..1310    +  misc_feature   RRE: The Rev response element (RRE) of HIV-1 allows for Rev-dependent mRNA export from the nucleus to the cytoplasm.
   1687..1713    +  CDS            Rev (fragment): human immunodeficiency virus 1 (HIV-1) Rev protein; rev; enhances nuclear export of unspliced and incompletely spliced viral mRNAs
   1720..1743    +  promoter       SV40 promoter (fragment): SV40 early promoter
   1744..1815    +  promoter       SV40 promoter (fragment): SV40 enhancer and early promoter
   1839..1974    +  rep_origin     SV40 ori: SV40 origin of replication
   2020..2616    +  CDS            PuroR (fragment): puromycin N-acetyltransferase; pac from Streptomyces; confers resistance to puromycin
   2665..2782    +  misc_feature   cPPT/CTS: central polypurine tract and central termination sequence of HIV-1
   2847..2913    +  CDS            small t antigen (fragment): SV40 (simian virus 40) small t antigen
   2920..4098    +  promoter       EF-1α promoter: strong constitutive promoter for human elongation factor EF-1α
   4115..5851    +  CDS            NF1 (fragment): NF1_HUMAN - Experimental evidence at protein level: Swiss-Prot protein existence level 1. Stimulates the GTPase activity of Ras. NF1 shows greater affinity for Ras GAP, but lower specific activity. May be a regulator of Ras activity. From Homo sapiens (Human).
   5909..5962    +  promoter       U6 promoter (fragment): RNA polymerase III promoter for human U6 snRNA
   6004..6592    +  misc_feature   WPRE: woodchuck hepatitis virus posttranscriptional regulatory element
   6643..6662    +  misc_feature   cPPT/CTS (fragment): central polypurine tract and central termination sequence of HIV-1
   6664..6897    +  LTR            3' LTR (ΔU3): self-inactivating 3' long terminal repeat (LTR) from HIV-1
   6975..7096    +  polyA_signal   SV40 poly(A) signal: SV40 polyadenylation signal
   7136..7271    +  rep_origin     SV40 ori: SV40 origin of replication
   7292..7310    -  promoter       T7 promoter: promoter for bacteriophage T7 RNA polymerase
   7318..7473    +  CDS            lacZα (fragment): LacZα fragment of β-galactosidase; lacZ fragment
   7478..7906    +  rep_origin     f1 ori (sequence partly withheld): f1 bacteriophage origin of replication; arrow indicates direction of (+) strand synthesis
   7959..8063    +  promoter       AmpR promoter: bla
   8064..8924    +  CDS            AmpR: β-lactamase; bla; confers resistance to ampicillin, carbenicillin, and related antibiotics
   9095..9683    +  rep_origin     ori: high-copy-number ColE1/pMB1/pBR322/pUC origin of replication
   9866..9958    +  CDS            lacI (fragment): lac repressor; lacI; The lac repressor binds to the lac operator to inhibit transcription in E. coli. This inhibition can be relieved by adding lactose or isopropyl-β-D-thiogalactopyranoside (IPTG).
   9971..9992    +  protein_bind   CAP binding site: CAP binding activates transcription in the presence of cAMP. E. coli catabolite activator protein
  10007..10037   +  promoter       lac promoter: promoter for the E. coli lac operon
  10045..10061   +  protein_bind   lac operator: The lac repressor binds to the lac operator to inhibit transcription in E. coli. This inhibition can be relieved by adding lactose or isopropyl-β-D-thiogalactopyranoside (IPTG). lac repressor encoded by lacI
  10106..10124   +  promoter       T3 promoter: promoter for bacteriophage T3 RNA polymerase
