[The description below was written by a language model from this plasmid's Addgene catalogue record and pLannotate feature annotations shown in this document.]
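Description:
TFORF1617 is a third-generation-style, self-inactivating lentiviral expression plasmid built on the pLX_TRC317 backbone, one member of a barcoded library of transcription factor open reading frames. It is maintained in E. coli through a high-copy ColE1/pUC origin and an ampicillin resistance gene, and also carries an f1 origin and remnants of a lac/lacZα cloning region flanked by T7 and T3 promoters. The depositor notes that the plasmid can recombine, a common issue with LTR-containing vectors. The sequenced record is 10,147 nt, consistent with the stated backbone and insert sizes.

The viral portion begins with an RSV promoter fused to a truncated HIV-1 5' LTR, which allows Tat-independent production of the genomic RNA. This is followed by the Ψ packaging signal, a gag fragment and the RRE for Rev-dependent nuclear export. An SV40 early promoter/origin drives puromycin N-acetyltransferase for selection of transduced mammalian cells, followed by the cPPT/CTS element. The EF-1α promoter then constitutively drives the payload, a human NF1 insert of about 1.9 kb. The depositor ties it to a specific short transcript isoform, and the annotation tool accordingly marks it as a fragment of the neurofibromin protein, a Ras GTPase-activating protein. The record states that each library member carries a unique 24-bp barcode, but the barcode is not annotated in the feature table. Downstream lie a WPRE to enhance transcript expression, the ΔU3 3' LTR and an SV40 polyadenylation signal.

The construct is intended for lentiviral overexpression of this ORF in mammalian cells, particularly in pooled screens where barcode readout identifies which factor each cell received.
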