Addgene plasmid #143302: TFORF1617
Purpose: Lentiviral vector for overexpressing transcription factor ORFs with unique 24-bp barcodes. Barcodes facilitate identification of transcription factors in pooled screens.
Depositing lab: Feng Zhang. Depositing organization: Broad Institute. Publication: A transcription factor atlas of directed differentiation. Joung J, Ma S, Tay T, Geiger-Schuller KR, Kirchgatterer PC, Verdine VK, Guo B, Arias-Garcia MA, Allen WE, Singh A, Kuksenko O, Abudayyeh OO, Gootenberg JS, Fu Z, Macrae RK, Buenrostro JD, Regev A, Zhang F. Cell. 2023 Jan 5;186(1):209-229.e26. doi: 10.1016/j.cell.2022.11.026. PubMed 36608654.
Backbone
  Vector backbone: pLX_TRC317
  Backbone manufacturer: Broad Institute Genetic Perturbation Platform
  Backbone size w/o insert (bp): 8264
  Vector type: Mammalian Expression, Lentiviral
  Selectable markers: Puromycin
Growth in bacteria
  Bacterial resistance: Ampicillin, 100 μg/mL
  Growth temperature: 37°C
  Growth strain: NEB Stable
  Copy number: High Copy
Gene/Insert
  Gene/Insert name: NF1
  Species: H. sapiens (human)
  Insert size (bp): 1883
  Entrez Gene: NF1 (a.k.a. NFNS, VRNF, WSS)
  Promoter: EF1a
  Cloning method: Unknown
  Sequencing primers: 5′ GGGTGGAGACTGAAGTTAGGCCAG; 3′ CACATAGCGTAAAAGGAGCAACATAG
Terms and licenses: Academic/Nonprofit Terms; Industry Terms: Not Available to Industry
Depositor comments: NM_001128147,ENST00000431387 . The transcription factor ORF portion of this plasmid was synthesized by Genewiz. Please test multiple small colonies in case of plasmid recombination. To make this collection available in a timely manner, a portion of this collection was not fully sequenced by Addgene. If an Addgene verified full plasmid sequence is not available, please contact us prior to placing an order to request the full sequence.
How to cite: TFORF1617 was a gift from Feng Zhang (Addgene plasmid # 143302 ; http://n2t.net/addgene:143302 ; RRID:Addgene_143302)
