>Addgene plasmid #143302 | TFORF1617 | depositor partial sequence | sequence record 282044 | Insert
ACCGCCACCATGGCCGCGCACAGGCCGGTGGAATGGGTCCAGGCCGTGGTCAGCCGCTTCGACGAGCAGC
TTCCAATAAAAACAGGACAGCAGAACACACATACCAAAGTCAGTACTGAGCACAACAAGGAATGTCTAAT
CAATATTTCCAAATACAAGTTTTCTTTGGTTATAAGCGGCCTCACTACTATTTTAAAGAATGTTAACAAT
ATGAGAATATTTGGAGAAGCTGCTGAAAAAAATTTATATCTCTCTCAGTTGATTATATTGGATACACTGG
AAAAATGTCTTGCTGGGCAACCAAAGGACACAATGAGATTAGATGAAACGATGCTGGTCAAACAGTTGCT
GCCAGAAATCTGCCATTTTCTTCACACCTGTCGTGAAGGAAACCAGCATGCAGCTGAACTTCGGAATTCT
GCCTCTGGGGTTTTATTTTCTCTCAGCTGCAACAACTTCAATGCAGTCTTTAGTCGCATTTCTACCAGGT
TACAGGAATTAACTGTTTGTTCAGAAGACAATGTTGATGTTCATGATATAGAATTGTTACAGTATATCAA
TGTGGATTGTGCAAAATTAAAACGACTCCTGAAGGAAACAGCATTTAAATTTAAAGCCCTAAAGAAGGTT
GCGCAGTTAGCAGTTATAAATAGCCTGGAAAAGGCATTTTGGAACTGGGTAGAAAATTATCCAGATGAAT
TTACAAAACTGTACCAGATCCCACAGACTGATATGGCTGAATGTGCAGAAAAGCTATTTGACTTGGTGGA
TGGTTTTGCTGAAAGCACCAAACGTAAAGCAGCAGTTTGGCCACTACAAATCATTCTCCTTATCTTGTGT
CCAGAAATAATCCAGGATATATCCAAAGACGTGGTTGATGAAAACAACATGAATAAGAAGTTATTTCTGG
ACAGTCTACGAAAAGCTCTTGCTGGCCATGGAGGAAGTAGGCAGCTGACAGAAAGTGCTGCAATTGCCTG
TGTCAAACTGTGTAAAGCAAGTACTTACATCAATTGGGAAGATAACTCTGTCATTTTCCTACTTGTTCAG
TCCATGGTGGTTGATCTTAAGAACCTGCTTTTTAATCCAAGTAAGCCATTCTCAAGAGGCAGTCAGCCTG
CAGATGTGGATCTAATGATTGACTGCCTTGTTTCTTGCTTTCGTATAAGCCCTCACAACAACCAACACTT
TAAGATCTGCCTGGCTCAGAATTCACCTTCTACATTTCACTATGTGCTGGTAAATTCACTCCATCGAATC
ATCACCAATTCCGCATTGGATTGGTGGCCTAAGATTGATGCTGTGTATTGTCACTCGGTTGAACTTCGAA
ATATGTTTGGTGAAACACTTCATAAAGCAGTGCAAGGTTGTGGAGCACACCCAGCAATACGAATGGCACC
GAGTCTTACATTTAAAGAAAAAGTAACAAGCCTTAAATTTAAAGAAAAACCTACAGACCTGGAGACAAGA
AGCTATAAGTATCTTCTCTTGTCCATGGTGAAACTAATTCATGCAGATCCAAAGCTCTTGCTTTGTAATC
CAAGAAAACAGGGGCCCGAAACCCAAGGCAGTACAGCAGAATTAATTACAGGGCTCGTCCAACTGGTCCC
TCAGTCACACATGCCAGAGATTGCTCAGGAAGCAATGGAGGCTCTGCTGGTTCTTCATCAGTTAGATAGC
ATTGATTTGTGGAATCCTGATGCTCCTGTAGAAACATTTTGGGAGATTAGGTATATGTACTTTTATTTTT
TAAATTCAACTTTTAAATTTTATTTTGTATTTTTGTCTTAGTAATGAACTAGTCCGTAACTTGAAAGTAT
TTCGATTTCTTGGCTTTATATATCTTGTGGAAAGGACGATCTTAGGGACTTTCGACTTCAGTT
