>Addgene plasmid #143302 | TFORF1617 | depositor partial sequence | sequence record 282045 | Barcode
TCTTAGGGACTTTCGACTTCAGTT
